Addgene plasmid #179794: pPOTv7-blast-tdTomato
Purpose: Trypanosoma brucei PCR only tagging (pPOT) vector for endogenous gene tagging
Depositing lab: Samuel Dean & Keith Gull. Depositing organization: University of Oxford. Publication: A comprehensive toolkit for protein localization and functional analysis in trypanosomatids. Paterou A, Saez Conde J, Tyc J, Sunter JD, Vaughan S, Gull K, Dean S. Open Biol. 2025 Apr;15(4):240361. doi: 10.1098/rsob.240361. Epub 2025 Apr 2. PubMed 40169015.
Backbone
  Vector backbone: pPOT
  Vector type: Unspecified
Growth in bacteria
  Bacterial resistance: Ampicillin, 100 μg/mL
  Growth temperature: 37°C
  Growth strain: NEB Stable
  Copy number: High Copy
Gene/Insert
  Gene/Insert name: tdTomato
  Species: Synthetic
  Promoter: read through
  Cloning method: Restriction Enzyme; 5′ cloning site HindIII (not destroyed); 3′ cloning site BamHI (not destroyed)
  Sequencing primers: 5′ cTATGGGTTCTGGTAGTG; 3′ cTTAACTACCCGATCCTG
Terms and licenses: Academic/Nonprofit Terms; Industry Terms: Not Available to Industry
Depositor comments: Please visit https://doi.org/10.1101/2023.04.21.537815 for bioRxiv preprint.
How to cite: pPOTv7-blast-tdTomato was a gift from Samuel Dean & Keith Gull (Addgene plasmid # 179794 ; http://n2t.net/addgene:179794 ; RRID:Addgene_179794)
