[The description below was written by a language model from this plasmid's Addgene catalogue record and pLannotate feature annotations shown in this document.]
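Description:
pPOTv7-blast-tdTomato is a PCR-only tagging (pPOT) template plasmid for endogenous gene tagging in Trypanosoma brucei. It is not an expression vector in the usual sense. It serves as a template from which tagging amplicons are generated by PCR, typically with long primers that add short homology arms to a target locus so that the product integrates at the chosen gene in the parasite. The record lists the promoter as "read through", which indicates that the cassette has no dedicated trypanosome promoter and relies on transcription from the tagged locus after integration.

The 6,247 nt sequence carries a tdTomato coding sequence, a tandem-dimer orange-red fluorescent protein derived from Discosoma, cloned between retained HindIII and BamHI sites. It is flanked on each side by a copy of the blasticidin S deaminase gene (bsd). This symmetric layout fits the pPOT design: one template can yield either an amplicon with the marker upstream of the tag for N-terminal tagging or one with the tag upstream of the marker for C-terminal tagging, with blasticidin selection of transfectants in both cases. The regions between these coding sequences are unannotated, so the RNA-processing elements they presumably contain cannot be identified from the feature table.

The remainder is a standard E. coli cloning backbone with a high-copy ColE1/pUC-type origin, ampicillin resistance (bla with its own promoter) and an f1 origin. It also has flanking T7 and SP6 promoters and remnants of the lac promoter/operator, lacI and lacZα. The tagged proteins produced with this template are used for fluorescence-based localisation studies in trypanosomatids.
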