Features (pLannotate 1.2.2; 15 found; start..end, strand, type, name):
    171..560     +  CDS            bsd: BSD_ASPTE - Experimental evidence at protein level: Swiss-Prot protein existence level 1. Catalyzes the deamination of the cytosine moiety of the antibiotics blasticidin S, cytomycin and acetylblasticidin S. From Aspergillus terreus.
    957..2384    +  CDS            tdTomato: tdTomato is a basic (constitutively fluorescent) orange fluorescent protein published in 2004, derived from Discosoma sp.. It is reported to be a somewhat slowly-maturing tandem dimer with low acid sensitivity.
   2787..3176    +  CDS            bsd: BSD_ASPTE - Experimental evidence at protein level: Swiss-Prot protein existence level 1. Catalyzes the deamination of the cytosine moiety of the antibiotics blasticidin S, cytomycin and acetylblasticidin S. From Aspergillus terreus.
   3372..3390    -  promoter       SP6 promoter: promoter for bacteriophage SP6 RNA polymerase
   3432..3448    -  protein_bind   lac operator: The lac repressor binds to the lac operator to inhibit transcription in E. coli. This inhibition can be relieved by adding lactose or isopropyl-β-D-thiogalactopyranoside (IPTG). lac repressor encoded by lacI
   3456..3486    -  promoter       lac promoter: promoter for the E. coli lac operon
   3501..3522    -  protein_bind   CAP binding site: CAP binding activates transcription in the presence of cAMP. E. coli catabolite activator protein
   3535..3627    -  CDS            lacI (fragment): lac repressor; lacI; The lac repressor binds to the lac operator to inhibit transcription in E. coli. This inhibition can be relieved by adding lactose or isopropyl-β-D-thiogalactopyranoside (IPTG).
   3810..4398    -  rep_origin     ori: high-copy-number ColE1/pMB1/pBR322/pUC origin of replication
   4569..5429    -  CDS            AmpR: β-lactamase; bla; confers resistance to ampicillin, carbenicillin, and related antibiotics
   5430..5534    -  promoter       AmpR promoter: bla
   5561..5611    +  misc_feature   bom (fragment): basis of mobility region from pBR322
   5612..6067    -  rep_origin     f1 ori (sequence partly withheld): f1 bacteriophage origin of replication; arrow indicates direction of (+) strand synthesis
   6071..6228    -  CDS            lacZα (fragment): LacZα fragment of β-galactosidase; lacZ fragment
   6231..2       +  promoter       T7 promoter (across the origin): promoter for bacteriophage T7 RNA polymerase
>Addgene plasmid #179794 | pPOTv7-blast-tdTomato | addgene full sequence | sequence record 355079 | Addgene NGS Result
GGGCGAATTGGGCCCGTATAATGCAGACCTGCTGCAAGCTAGGGGCACAGCAAGGTCTTCTGAAATTCAT
GTTTTTTTTTTTTTTACTCTGCATTGCAGTCTCCGCTCTTATTTAGTTTTGCTTTACGTAAGGTCTCGTT
GCTGCCATAAAATAAGCTCTAGTGGAATTCATGCCTTTGTCTCAAGAAGAATCCACCCTCATTGAAAGAG
CAACGGCTACAATCAACAGCATCCCCATCTCTGAAGACTACAGCGTCGCCAGCGCAGCTCTCTCTAGCGA
CGGCCGCATCTTCACTGGTGTCAATGTATATCATTTTACTGGGGGACCTTGTGCAGAACTCGTGGTGCTG
GGCACTGCTGCTGCTGCGGCAGCTGGCAACCTGACTTGTATCGTCGCGATCGGAAATGAGAACAGGGGCA
TCTTGAGCCCCTGCGGACGGTGCCGACAGGTGCTTCTCGACCTGCATCCTGGGATCAAAGCCATAGTGAA
GGACAGTGATGGACAGCCGACGGCAGTTGGGATTCGTGAATTGCTGCCCTCTGGTTATGTGTGGGAGGGC
TAACCATGGTGCCCATTTAGTTGGCCTTTCCCTTGTCTCGTGTCTTTTCCGTGGAAAGGTTCCCGGAGTA
ATCTGATGGCACAGCAGGGAGGTGCGCCTGCAGGTTGGTTAGGAAGGGGGGATGATGTAAAAGAAGAAAA
TGGGGGGATTCGAGCCCCACGCGTTGCTCAAGCTGTGTAGCGCAGGCGTTTCCTTACATATTTCTCTAAC
AGGCACGGAAGCCTAACAAATACACTTGGCTTATTTTTTTGCCCCCTCATGTCTTGTACAAATATTTGCG
ATAGCTTAGCTATCAGCCACATTAATCAAACAAGTATACCAACAAGCCCGAAAACAGAAACTCAACTGCA
ACGGGTACCTATGGGTTCTGGTAGTGGTTCCGGTTCCGGTTCTAAGCTTGTGAGCAAGGGCGAGGAGGTC
ATCAAAGAGTTCATGCGCTTCAAGGTGCGCATGGAGGGCTCCATGAACGGCCACGAGTTCGAGATCGAGG
GCGAGGGCGAGGGCCGCCCCTACGAGGGCACCCAGACCGCCAAGCTGAAGGTGACCAAGGGCGGCCCCCT
GCCCTTCGCCTGGGACATCCTGTCCCCCCAGTTCATGTACGGCTCCAAGGCGTACGTGAAGCACCCCGCC
GACATCCCCGATTACAAGAAGCTGTCCTTCCCCGAGGGCTTCAAGTGGGGGCGCGTGATGAACTTCGAGG
ACGGCGGTCTGGTGACCGTGACCCAGGACTCCTCCCTGCAGGACGGCACGCTGATCTACAAGGTGAAGAT
GCGCGGCACCAACTTCCCCCCCGACGGCCCCGTAATGCAGAAGAAGACCATGGGCTGGGAGGCCTCCACC
GAGCGCCTGTACCCCCGCGACGGCGTGCTGAAGGGCGAGATCCACCAGGCCCTGAAGCTGAAGGACGGCG
GCCACTACCTGGTGGAGTTCAAGACCATCTACATGGCCAAGAAGCCCGTGCAACTGCCCGGCTACTACTA
CGTGGACACCAAGCTGGACATCACCTCCCACAACGAGGACTACACCATCGTGGAACAGTACGAGCGCTCC
GAGGGCCGCCACCACCTGTTCCTGGGGCATGGCACCGGCAGCACCGGCAGCGGCAGCTCCGGCACCGCCT
CCTCCGAGGACAACAACATGGCCGTCATCAAAGAGTTCATGCGCTTCAAGGTGCGCATGGAGGGCTCCAT
GAACGGCCACGAGTTCGAGATCGAGGGCGAGGGCGAGGGCCGCCCCTACGAGGGCACCCAGACCGCCAAG
CTGAAGGTGACCAAGGGCGGCCCCCTGCCCTTCGCCTGGGACATCCTGTCCCCCCAGTTCATGTACGGCT
CCAAGGCGTACGTGAAGCACCCCGCCGACATCCCCGATTACAAGAAGCTGTCCTTCCCCGAGGGCTTCAA
GTGGGAGCGCGTGATGAACTTCGAGGACGGCGGTCTGGTGACCGTGACCCAGGACTCCTCCCTGCAGGAC
GGCACGCTGATCTACAAGGTGAAGATGCGCGGCACCAACTTCCCCCCCGACGGCCCCGTAATGCAGAAGA
AGACCATGGGCTGGGAGGCCTCCACCGAGCGCCTGTACCCCCGCGACGGCGTGCTGAAGGGCGAGATCCA
CCAGGCCCTGAAGCTGAAGGACGGCGGCCACTACCTGGTGGAGTTCAAGACCATCTACATGGCCAAGAAG
CCCGTGCAACTGCCCGGCTACTACTACGTGGACACCAAGCTGGACATCACCTCCCACAACGAGGACTACA
CCATCGTGGAACAGTACGAGCGCTCCGAGGGCCGCCACCACCTGTTCCTGTACGGCATGGACGAGCTGTA
CAAGGGATCCGGATCAGGATCTGGATCAGGATCGGGTAGTTAAGAGCTCCGCTGCGCTTAAATGTCTTTC
ATTATAATCAATGTATAACCTTTATGTAGTATTTCAATCTATGCCGCTGTGTACGTGCACTGCGGTGCCT
ATCCTTCGGCATTAGAGAGTCACTGTTTGTGTAGATCGTAGCTGCATGTCTGACATCTGGTTCATTAGTG
CCGTTTTGAGTCTGCACTGTTGTGCAACTTGATATTCATCACTGCACACCAACCGTGTGTTTCCTCCTTT
GGGTGCACCCTTTAATCCTTGTCTTCTCCTTTTTTGTCTCTTTCCCCCTCGAAAAGGTGTCAAACTACTG
CCGCATAAACTACGGTTATCCCAAATTTAAGAGAAAGCAATAAAGCATCAGCTAGCATGCCTTTGTCTCA
AGAAGAATCCACCCTCATTGAAAGAGCAACGGCTACAATCAACAGCATCCCCATCTCTGAAGACTACAGC
GTCGCCAGCGCAGCTCTCTCTAGCGACGGCCGCATCTTCACTGGTGTCAATGTATATCATTTTACTGGGG
GACCTTGTGCAGAACTCGTGGTGCTGGGCACTGCTGCTGCTGCGGCAGCTGGCAACCTGACTTGTATCGT
CGCGATCGGAAATGAGAACAGGGGCATCTTGAGCCCCTGCGGACGGTGCCGACAGGTGCTTCTCGATCTG
CATCCTGGGATCAAAGCCATAGTGAAGGACAGTGATGGACAGCCGACGGCAGTTGGGATTCGTGAATTGC
TGCCCTCTGGTTATGTGTGGGAGGGCTAACTCGAGTGCCCATTTAGTTGGCTTTTCCCTTGTCTCGTGTC
TTTTCCGTGGAAAGGTTCCCGGAGTAATCTGATGGCACAGCAGGGAGGTGCGCCTGCAGGTTGGTTAGGA
AGGGGGGATGATGTAAAAGAAGAAAATGGGGGGATTCGAGCCCCGCACAGGTCTCTCAAATTGGATGCAT
AGCTTGAGTATTCTATAGTGTCACCTAAATAGCTTGGCGTAATCATGGTCATAGCTGTTTCCTGTGTGAA
ATTGTTATCCGCTCACAATTCCACACAACATACGAGCCGGAAGCATAAAGTGTAAAGCCTGGGGTGCCTA
ATGAGTGAGCTAACTCACATTAATTGCGTTGCGCTCACTGCCCGCTTTCCAGTCGGGAAACCTGTCGTGC
CAGCTGCATTAATGAATCGGCCAACGCGCGGGGAGAGGCGGTTTGCGTATTGGGCGCTCTTCCGCTTCCT
CGCTCACTGACTCGCTGCGCTCGGTCGTTCGGCTGCGGCGAGCGGTATCAGCTCACTCAAAGGCGGTAAT
ACGGTTATCCACAGAATCAGGGGATAACGCAGGAAAGAACATGTGAGCAAAAGGCCAGCAAAAGGCCAGG
AACCGTAAAAAGGCCGCGTTGCTGGCGTTTTTCCATAGGCTCCGCCCCCCTGACGAGCATCACAAAAATC
GACGCTCAAGTCAGAGGTGGCGAAACCCGACAGGACTATAAAGATACCAGGCGTTTCCCCCTGGAAGCTC
CCTCGTGCGCTCTCCTGTTCCGACCCTGCCGCTTACCGGATACCTGTCCGCCTTTCTCCCTTCGGGAAGC
GTGGCGCTTTCTCATAGCTCACGCTGTAGGTATCTCAGTTCGGTGTAGGTCGTTCGCTCCAAGCTGGGCT
GTGTGCACGAACCCCCCGTTCAGCCCGACCGCTGCGCCTTATCCGGTAACTATCGTCTTGAGTCCAACCC
GGTAAGACACGACTTATCGCCACTGGCAGCAGCCACTGGTAACAGGATTAGCAGAGCGAGGTATGTAGGC
GGTGCTACAGAGTTCTTGAAGTGGTGGCCTAACTACGGCTACACTAGAAGAACAGTATTTGGTATCTGCG
CTCTGCTGAAGCCAGTTACCTTCGGAAAAAGAGTTGGTAGCTCTTGATCCGGCAAACAAACCACCGCTGG
TAGCGGTGGTTTTTTTGTTTGCAAGCAGCAGATTACGCGCAGAAAAAAAGGATCTCAAGAAGATCCTTTG
ATCTTTTCTACGGGGTCTGACGCTCAGTGGAACGAAAACTCACGTTAAGGGATTTTGGTCATGAGATTAT
CAAAAAGGATCTTCACCTAGATCCTTTTAAATTAAAAATGAAGTTTTAAATCAATCTAAAGTATATATGA
GTAAACTTGGTCTGACAGTTACCAATGCTTAATCAGTGAGGCACCTATCTCAGCGATCTGTCTATTTCGT
TCATCCATAGTTGCCTGACTCCCCGTCGTGTAGATAATTACGATACGGGAGGGCTTACCATCTGGCCCCA
GTGCTGCAATGATACCGCGAGACCCACGCTCACCGGCTCCAGATTTATCAGCAATAAACCAGCCAGCCGG
AAGGGCCGAGCGCAGAAGTGGTCCTGCAACTTTATCCGCCTCCATCCAGTCTATTAATTGTTGCCGGGAA
GCTAGAGTAAGTAGTTCGCCAGTTAATAGTTTGCGCAACGTTGTTGCCATTGCTACAGGCATCGTGGTGT
CACGCTCGTCGTTTGGTATGGCTTCATTCAGCTCCGGTTCCCAACGATCAAGGCGAGTTACATGATCCCC
CATGTTGTGCAAAAAAGCGGTTAGCTCCTTCGGTCCTCCGATCGTTGTCAGAAGTAAGTTGGCCGCAGTG
TTATCACTCATGGTTATGGCAGCACTGCATAATTCTCTTACTGTCATGCCATCCGTAAGATGCTTTTCTG
TGACTGGTGAGTACTCAACCAAGTCATTCTGAGAATAGTGTATGCGGCGACCGAGTTGCTCTTGCCCGGC
GTCAATACGGGATAATACCGCGCCACATAGCAGAACTTTAAAAGTGCTCATCATTGGAAAACGTTCTTCG
GGGCGAAAACTCTCAAGGATCTTACCGCTGTTGAGATCCAGTTCGATGTAACCCACTCGTGCACCCAACT
GATCTTCAGCATCTTTTACTTTCACCAGCGTTTCTGGGTGAGCAAAAACAGGAAGGCAAAATGCCGCAAA
AAAGGGAATAAGGGCGACACGGAAATGTTGAATACTCATACTCTTCCTTTTTCAATATTATTGAAGCATT
TATCAGGGTTATTGTCTCATGAGCGGATACATATTTGAATGTATTTAGAAAAATAAACAAATAGGGGTTC
CGCGCACATTTCCCCGAAAAGTGCCACCTGATGCGGTGTGAAATACCGCACAGATGCGTAAGGAGAAAAT
ACCGCATCAGGAAATTGTAAGCGTTAATATTTTGTTAAAATTCGCGTTAAATTTTTGTTAAATCAGCTCA
TTTTTTAACCAATAGGCCGAAATCGGCAAAATCCCTTATAAATCAAAAGAATAGACCGAGATAGGGT
[37 nt withheld, positions 5738-5774]
AAAGAACGTGGACTCCAACGTCAAAGG
[49 nt withheld, positions 5802-5850]
T
[91 nt withheld, positions 5852-5942]
G
[98 nt withheld, positions 5944-6041]
ACTTAATGCGCCGCTACAGGGCGCGTCCATTCGCCATTCAGGCTGCGCAACTGTTGGGAAGGGCGATCGG
TGCGGGCCTCTTCGCTATTACGCCAGCTGGCGAAAGGGGGATGTGCTGCAAGGCGATTAAGTTGGGTAAC
GCCAGGGTTTTCCCAGTCACGACGTTGTAAAACGACGGCCAGTGAATTGTAATACGACTCACTATA
